Addgene plasmid #143869: TFORF2105
Purpose: Lentiviral vector for overexpressing transcription factor ORFs with unique 24-bp barcodes. Barcodes facilitate identification of transcription factors in pooled screens.
Depositing lab: Feng Zhang. Depositing organization: Broad Institute. Publication: A transcription factor atlas of directed differentiation. Joung J, Ma S, Tay T, Geiger-Schuller KR, Kirchgatterer PC, Verdine VK, Guo B, Arias-Garcia MA, Allen WE, Singh A, Kuksenko O, Abudayyeh OO, Gootenberg JS, Fu Z, Macrae RK, Buenrostro JD, Regev A, Zhang F. Cell. 2023 Jan 5;186(1):209-229.e26. doi: 10.1016/j.cell.2022.11.026. PubMed 36608654.
Backbone
  Vector backbone: pLX_TRC317
  Backbone manufacturer: Broad Institute Genetic Perturbation Platform
  Backbone size w/o insert (bp): 8264
  Vector type: Mammalian Expression, Lentiviral
  Selectable markers: Puromycin
Growth in bacteria
  Bacterial resistance: Ampicillin, 100 μg/mL
  Growth temperature: 37°C
  Growth strain: NEB Stable
  Copy number: High Copy
Gene/Insert
  Gene/Insert name: ZBTB34
  Species: H. sapiens (human)
  Insert size (bp): 1604
  Entrez Gene: ZBTB34 (a.k.a. ZNF918, FLJ22470, KIAA1993, MGC24652, RP11-106H5.1)
  Promoter: EF1a
  Cloning method: Unknown
  Sequencing primers: 5′ GGGTGGAGACTGAAGTTAGGCCAG; 3′ CACATAGCGTAAAAGGAGCAACATAG
Terms and licenses: Academic/Nonprofit Terms; Industry Terms: Not Available to Industry
Depositor comments: NM_001099270,ENST00000373452 . The transcription factor ORF portion of this plasmid was synthesized by Genewiz. Please test multiple small colonies in case of plasmid recombination. To make this collection available in a timely manner, a portion of this collection was not fully sequenced by Addgene. If an Addgene verified full plasmid sequence is not available, please contact us prior to placing an order to request the full sequence.
How to cite: TFORF2105 was a gift from Feng Zhang (Addgene plasmid # 143869 ; http://n2t.net/addgene:143869 ; RRID:Addgene_143869)
