[The description below was written by a language model from this plasmid's Addgene catalogue record and pLannotate feature annotations shown in this document.]
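Description:
TFORF2105 is a third-generation, self-inactivating lentiviral expression plasmid built on the pLX_TRC317 backbone and carrying the human transcription factor ZBTB34, a zinc finger and BTB domain protein annotated as a possible transcriptional repressor. It belongs to a barcoded transcription factor ORF collection in which each ORF is paired with a unique 24-bp barcode, so that the factor delivered to a given cell can be identified by sequencing in pooled overexpression screens. In bacteria the plasmid is maintained by a high-copy ColE1/pUC-type origin with ampicillin resistance (AmpR), and an f1 origin is also present. The depositor warns that the plasmid may recombine during propagation, as is common for LTR-containing vectors.

The viral genome is transcribed from an RSV promoter fused to a truncated HIV-1 5' LTR and ends in a ΔU3 3' LTR followed by an SV40 polyadenylation signal. Between the LTRs lie the Ψ packaging signal with a gag fragment, the Rev response element for nuclear export of the full-length RNA, and a cPPT/CTS element. Two expression units follow. An SV40 early promoter drives puromycin N-acetyltransferase for selection of transduced mammalian cells, and the strong constitutive EF-1α promoter drives the ZBTB34 coding sequence. A WPRE downstream of the ORF enhances transcript stability and expression. The barcode is not annotated as a feature; the recorded insert is about 100 bp longer than the annotated ORF, which would be consistent with a barcode next to the ORF, but the record does not give its position. The short U6 promoter, lacZα, lacI and small t antigen fragments appear to be backbone remnants rather than functional elements. The construct is intended for packaging into lentivirus and stable overexpression of ZBTB34, for example in directed differentiation screens.
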