Features (pLannotate 1.2.2; 31 found; start..end, strand, type, name):
      5..231     +  promoter       RSV promoter: Rous sarcoma virus enhancer/promoter
    232..412     +  LTR            5' LTR (truncated): truncated 5' long terminal repeat (LTR) from HIV-1
    459..584     +  misc_feature   HIV-1 Ψ: packaging signal of human immunodeficiency virus type 1
    568..931     +  CDS            HIV-1 gag (fragment): gag protein from human immunodeficiency virus 1; gag
   1077..1310    +  misc_feature   RRE: The Rev response element (RRE) of HIV-1 allows for Rev-dependent mRNA export from the nucleus to the cytoplasm.
   1687..1713    +  CDS            Rev (fragment): human immunodeficiency virus 1 (HIV-1) Rev protein; rev; enhances nuclear export of unspliced and incompletely spliced viral mRNAs
   1720..1743    +  promoter       SV40 promoter (fragment): SV40 early promoter
   1744..1815    +  promoter       SV40 promoter (fragment): SV40 enhancer and early promoter
   1839..1974    +  rep_origin     SV40 ori: SV40 origin of replication
   2020..2616    +  CDS            PuroR (fragment): puromycin N-acetyltransferase; pac from Streptomyces; confers resistance to puromycin
   2665..2782    +  misc_feature   cPPT/CTS: central polypurine tract and central termination sequence of HIV-1
   2847..2913    +  CDS            small t antigen (fragment): SV40 (simian virus 40) small t antigen
   2920..4098    +  promoter       EF-1α promoter: strong constitutive promoter for human elongation factor EF-1α
   4115..5614    +  CDS            ZBTB34: ZBT34_HUMAN - Also known as KIAA1993. Experimental evidence at protein level: Swiss-Prot protein existence level 1. May be a transcriptional repressor. From Homo sapiens (Human).
   5630..5683    +  promoter       U6 promoter (fragment): RNA polymerase III promoter for human U6 snRNA
   5725..6313    +  misc_feature   WPRE: woodchuck hepatitis virus posttranscriptional regulatory element
   6364..6383    +  misc_feature   cPPT/CTS (fragment): central polypurine tract and central termination sequence of HIV-1
   6385..6618    +  LTR            3' LTR (ΔU3): self-inactivating 3' long terminal repeat (LTR) from HIV-1
   6696..6817    +  polyA_signal   SV40 poly(A) signal: SV40 polyadenylation signal
   6857..6992    +  rep_origin     SV40 ori: SV40 origin of replication
   7013..7031    -  promoter       T7 promoter: promoter for bacteriophage T7 RNA polymerase
   7039..7194    +  CDS            lacZα (fragment): LacZα fragment of β-galactosidase; lacZ fragment
   7199..7627    +  rep_origin     f1 ori (sequence partly withheld): f1 bacteriophage origin of replication; arrow indicates direction of (+) strand synthesis
   7680..7784    +  promoter       AmpR promoter: bla
   7785..8645    +  CDS            AmpR: β-lactamase; bla; confers resistance to ampicillin, carbenicillin, and related antibiotics
   8816..9404    +  rep_origin     ori: high-copy-number ColE1/pMB1/pBR322/pUC origin of replication
   9587..9679    +  CDS            lacI (fragment): lac repressor; lacI; The lac repressor binds to the lac operator to inhibit transcription in E. coli. This inhibition can be relieved by adding lactose or isopropyl-β-D-thiogalactopyranoside (IPTG).
   9692..9713    +  protein_bind   CAP binding site: CAP binding activates transcription in the presence of cAMP. E. coli catabolite activator protein
   9728..9758    +  promoter       lac promoter: promoter for the E. coli lac operon
   9766..9782    +  protein_bind   lac operator: The lac repressor binds to the lac operator to inhibit transcription in E. coli. This inhibition can be relieved by adding lactose or isopropyl-β-D-thiogalactopyranoside (IPTG). lac repressor encoded by lacI
   9827..9845    +  promoter       T3 promoter: promoter for bacteriophage T3 RNA polymerase
>Addgene plasmid #143869 | TFORF2105 | addgene full sequence | sequence record 392321 | Addgene NGS Result
TTAATGTAGTCTTATGCAATACTCTTGTAGTCTTGCAACATGGTAACGATGAGTTAGCAACATGCCTTAC
AAGGAGAGAAAAAGCACCGTGCATGCCGATTGGTGGAAGTAAGGTGGTACGATCGTGCCTTATTAGGAAG
GCAACAGACGGGTCTGACATGGATTGGACGAACCACTGAATTGCCGCATTGCAGAGATATTGTATTTAAG
TGCCTAGCTCGATACATAAACGGGTCTCTCTGGTTAGACCAGATCTGAGCCTGGGAGCTCTCTGGCTAAC
TAGGGAACCCACTGCTTAAGCCTCAATAAAGCTTGCCTTGAGTGCTTCAAGTAGTGTGTGCCCGTCTGTT
GTGTGACTCTGGTAACTAGAGATCCCTCAGACCCTTTTAGTCAGTGTGGAAAATCTCTAGCAGTGGCGCC
CGAACAGGGACTTGAAAGCGAAAGGGAAACCAGAGGAGCTCTCTCGACGCAGGACTCGGCTTGCTGAAGC
GCGCACGGCAAGAGGCGAGGGGCGGCGACTGGTGAGTACGCCAAAAATTTTGACTAGCGGAGGCTAGAAG
GAGAGAGATGGGTGCGAGAGCGTCAGTATTAAGCGGGGGAGAATTAGATCGCGATGGGAAAAAATTCGGT
TAAGGCCAGGGGGAAAGAAAAAATATAAATTAAAACATATAGTATGGGCAAGCAGGGAGCTAGAACGATT
CGCAGTTAATCCTGGCCTGTTAGAAACATCAGAAGGCTGTAGACAAATACTGGGACAGCTACAACCATCC
CTTCAGACAGGATCAGAAGAACTTAGATCATTATATAATACAGTAGCAACCCTCTATTGTGTGCATCAAA
GGATAGAGATAAAAGACACCAAGGAAGCTTTAGACAAGATAGAGGAAGAGCAAAACAAAAGTAAGACCAC
CGCACAGCAAGCGGCCGCTGATCTTCAGACCTGGAGGAGGAGATATGAGGGACAATTGGAGAAGTGAATT
ATATAAATATAAAGTAGTAAAAATTGAACCATTAGGAGTAGCACCCACCAAGGCAAAGAGAAGAGTGGTG
CAGAGAGAAAAAAGAGCAGTGGGAATAGGAGCTTTGTTCCTTGGGTTCTTGGGAGCAGCAGGAAGCACTA
TGGGCGCAGCGTCAATGACGCTGACGGTACAGGCCAGACAATTATTGTCTGGTATAGTGCAGCAGCAGAA
CAATTTGCTGAGGGCTATTGAGGCGCAACAGCATCTGTTGCAACTCACAGTCTGGGGCATCAAGCAGCTC
CAGGCAAGAATCCTGGCTGTGGAAAGATACCTAAAGGATCAACAGCTCCTGGGGATTTGGGGTTGCTCTG
GAAAACTCATTTGCACCACTGCTGTGCCTTGGAATGCTAGTTGGAGTAATAAATCTCTGGAACAGATTTG
GAATCACACGACCTGGATGGAGTGGGACAGAGAAATTAACAATTACACAAGCTTAATACACTCCTTAATT
GAAGAATCGCAAAACCAGCAAGAAAAGAATGAACAAGAATTATTGGAATTAGATAAATGGGCAAGTTTGT
GGAATTGGTTTAACATAACAAATTGGCTGTGGTATATAAAATTATTCATAATGATAGTAGGAGGCTTGGT
AGGTTTAAGAATAGTTTTTGCTGTACTTTCTATAGTGAATAGAGTTAGGCAGGGATATTCACCATTATCG
TTTCAGACCCACCTCCCAACCCCGAGGGGACCCATGCATTGCATCTCAATTAGTCAGCAACCAGGTGTGG
AAAGTCCCCAGGCTCCCCAGCAGGCAGAAGTATGCAAAGCATGCGTCTCAATTAGTCAGCAACCATAGTC
CCGCCCCTAACTCCGCCCATCCCGCCCCTAACTCCGCCCAGTTCCGCCCATTCTCCGCCCCATGGCTGAC
TAATTTTTTTTATTTATGCAGAGGCCGAGGCCGCCTCGGCCTCTGAGCTATTCCAGAAGTAGTGAGGAGG
CTTTTTTGGAGGCCTAGGCTTTTGCAAAAAGCTTTCTAGAGGTACCACCGGAGCTTACCATGACCGAGTA
CAAGCCCACGGTGCGCCTCGCCACCCGCGACGACGTCCCCAGGGCCGTACGCACCCTCGCCGCCGCGTTC
GCCGACTACCCCGCCACGCGCCACACCGTCGATCCGGACCGCCACATCGAGCGGGTCACCGAGCTGCAAG
AACTCTTCCTCACGCGCGTCGGGCTCGACATCGGCAAGGTGTGGGTCGCGGACGACGGCGCCGCCGTGGC
GGTCTGGACCACGCCGGAGAGCGTCGAAGCGGGGGCGGTGTTCGCCGAGATCGGCCCGCGCATGGCCGAG
TTGAGCGGTTCCCGGCTGGCCGCGCAGCAACAGATGGAAGGCCTCCTGGCGCCGCACCGGCCCAAGGAGC
CCGCGTGGTTCCTGGCCACCGTCGGCGTCTCGCCCGACCACCAGGGCAAGGGTCTGGGCAGCGCCGTCGT
GCTCCCCGGAGTGGAGGCGGCCGAGCGCGCCGGGGTGCCCGCCTTCCTGGAGACCTCCGCGCCCCGCAAC
CTCCCCTTCTACGAGCGGCTCGGCTTCACCGTCACCGCCGACGTCGAGGTGCCCGAAGGACCGCGCACCT
GGTGCATGACCCGCAAGCCCGGTGCCAGTTAACGAATTCTAGATCTTGAGACAAATGGCAGTATTCATCC
ACAATTTTAAAAGAAAAGGGGGGATTGGGGGGTACAGTGCAGGGGAAAGAATAGTAGACATAATAGCAAC
AGACATACAAACTAAAGAATTACAAAAACAAATTACAAAAATTCAAAATTTTCGGGTTTATTACAGGGAC
AGCAGAGATCCACTTTGGCGCCGGCTCGAGGCCTGCAGGTGCAAAGATGGATAAAGTTTTAAACAGAGAG
GAATCTTTGCAGCTAATGGACCTTCTAGGTCTTGAAAGGAGTGGGAATTGGCTCCGGTGCCCGTCAGTGG
GCAGAGCGCACATCGCCCACAGTCCCCGAGAAGTTGGGGGGAGGGGTCGGCAATTGAACCGGTGCCTAGA
GAAGGTGGCGCGGGGTAAACTGGGAAAGTGATGTCGTGTACTGGCTCCGCCTTTTTCCCGAGGGTGGGGG
AGAACCGTATATAAGTGCAGTAGTCGCCGTGAACGTTCTTTTTCGCAACGGGTTTGCCGCCAGAACACAG
GTAAGTGCCGTGTGTGGTTCCCGCGGGCCTGGCCTCTTTACGGGTTATGGCCCTTGCGTGCCTTGAATTA
CTTCCACCTGGCTGCAGTACGTGATTCTTGATCCCGAGCTTCGGGTTGGAAGTGGGTGGGAGAGTTCGAG
GCCTTGCGCTTAAGGAGCCCCTTCGCCTCGTGCTTGAGTTGAGGCCTGGCCTGGGCGCTGGGGCCGCCGC
GTGCGAATCTGGTGGCACCTTCGCGCCTGTCTCGCTGCTTTCGATAAGTCTCTAGCCATTTAAAATTTTT
GATGACCTGCTGCGACGCTTTTTTTCTGGCAAGATAGTCTTGTAAATGCGGGCCAAGATCTGCACACTGG
TATTTCGGTTTTTGGGGCCGCGGGCGGCGACGGGGCCCGTGCGTCCCAGCGCACATGTTCGGCGAGGCGG
GGCCTGCGAGCGCGGCCACCGAGAATCGGACGGGGGTAGTCTCAAGCTGGCCGGCCTGCTCTGGTGCCTG
GCCTCGCGCCGCCGTGTATCGCCCCGCCCTGGGCGGCAAGGCTGGCCCGGTCGGCACCAGTTGCGTGAGC
GGAAAGATGGCCGCTTCCCGGCCCTGCTGCAGGGAGCTCAAAATGGAGGACGCGGCGCTCGGGAGAGCGG
GCGGGTGAGTCACCCACACAAAGGAAAAGGGCCTTTCCGTCCTCAGCCGTCGCTTCATGTGACTCCACGG
AGTACCGGGCGCCGTCCAGGCACCTCGATTAGTTCTCGAGCTTTTGGAGTACGTCGTCTTTAGGTTGGGG
GGAGGGGTTTTATGCGATGGAGTTTCCCCACACTGAGTGGGTGGAGACTGAAGTTAGGCCAGCTTGGCAC
TTGATGTAATTCTCCTTGGAATTTGCCCTTTTTGAGTTTGGATCTTGGTTCATTCTCAAGCCTCAGACAG
TGGTTCAAAGTTTTTTTCTTCCATTTCAGGTGTCGTGAGGCTAGCACCGCCACCATGGACAGCAGCAGTT
TTATTCAGTTTGATGTGCCCGAGTACAGCAGCACCGTTCTGAGCCAGCTAAACGAACTCCGCCTGCAGGG
GAAACTATGTGACATCATTGTACACATTCAGGGTCAGCCATTCCGAGCCCACAAAGCAGTCCTTGCTGCC
AGCTCCCCATATTTCCGGGACCATTCAGCGTTAAGTACCATGAGTGGCTTGTCAATATCAGTGATTAAAA
ATCCCAATGTGTTTGAGCAGTTGCTTTCTTTTTGTTACACTGGAAGAATGTCCTTGCAGCTGAAGGATGT
TGTCAGTTTTCTGACTGCAGCCAGCTTTCTTCAGATGCAGTGTGTCATTGACAAGTGCACGCAGATCCTA
GAGAGCATCCATTCCAAAATCAGCGTTGGAGATGTTGACTCTGTTACCGTCGGTGCTGAAGAGAATCCCG
AGAGTCGAAACGGAGTGAAAGACAGCAGCTTCTTTGCCAACCCAGTGGAGATCTCTCCTCCATATTGCTC
TCAGGGACGGCAGCCCACCGCAAGCAGTGACCTCCGGATGGAGACGACCCCCAGCAAAGCTTTGCGCAGC
CGCTTACAGGAGGAGGGGCACTCAGACCGCGGGAGCAGTGGGAGCGTTTCTGAATATGAGATTCAGATAG
AGGGAGACCATGAGCAAGGAGACCTATTGGTGAGGGAGAGCCAGATCACCGAGGTGAAAGTGAAGATGGA
GAAGTCCGACCGGCCCAGCTGTTCCGACAGCTCCTCCCTGGGTGACGATGGGTACCACACCGAGATGGTT
GATGGGGAACAAGTTGTGGCAGTGAATGTGGGCTCCTATGGTTCTGTGCTCCAGCACGCATACTCCTATT
CCCAAGCAGCCTCACAGCCAACCAATGTATCAGAAGCTTTTGGAAGTTTGAGTAATTCCAGCCCATCCAG
GTCCATGCTGAGCTGTTTCCGAGGAGGGCGTGCCCGCCAGAAGCGGGCTTTGTCTGTCCACCTGCACAGT
GACCTGCAGGGCCTGGTGCAGGGCTCTGACAGTGAAGCCATGATGAACAACCCCGGGTATGAGAGCAGTC
CCCGGGAGAGGAGTGCGAGAGGGCATTGGTACCCGTACAATGAGAGGTTGATCTGTATTTACTGTGGAAA
GTCCTTCAACCAGAAAGGAAGCCTTGATAGGCACATGCGACTCCATATGGGAATCACCCCCTTTGTGTGC
AAGTTCTGTGGGAAGAAGTACACACGGAAGGACCAACTGGAGTACCACATCCGGGGCCATACAGATGATA
AACCATTCCGCTGTGAGATCTGCGGGAAGTGCTTTCCATTCCAAGGTACCCTCAACCAGCACTTGCGGAA
AAACCACCCAGGCGTTGCTGAAGTCAGGAGTCGCATTGAGTCCCCCGAGAGAACAGATGTGTACGTGGAA
CAGAAACTAGAAAATGACGCATCGGCCTCAGAGATGGGCCTAGATTCCCGGATGGAAATTCACACAGTGT
CTGATGCTCCCGATTAGTAATGAACTAGTCCGTAACTTGAAAGTATTTCGATTTCTTGGCTTTATATATC
TTGTGGAAAGGACGAGGCTGCCATCATGTACCAACTGGCACGCGTTAAGTCGACAATCAACCTCTGGATT
ACAAAATTTGTGAAAGATTGACTGGTATTCTTAACTATGTTGCTCCTTTTACGCTATGTGGATACGCTGC
TTTAATGCCTTTGTATCATGCTATTGCTTCCCGTATGGCTTTCATTTTCTCCTCCTTGTATAAATCCTGG
TTGCTGTCTCTTTATGAGGAGTTGTGGCCCGTTGTCAGGCAACGTGGCGTGGTGTGCACTGTGTTTGCTG
ACGCAACCCCCACTGGTTGGGGCATTGCCACCACCTGTCAGCTCCTTTCCGGGACTTTCGCTTTCCCCCT
CCCTATTGCCACGGCGGAACTCATCGCCGCCTGCCTTGCCCGCTGCTGGACAGGGGCTCGGCTGTTGGGC
ACTGACAATTCCGTGGTGTTGTCGGGGAAATCATCGTCCTTTCCTTGGCTGCTCGCCTGTGTTGCCACCT
GGATTCTGCGCGGGACGTCCTTCTGCTACGTCCCTTCGGCCCTCAATCCAGCGGACCTTCCTTCCCGCGG
CCTGCTGCCGGCTCTGCGGCCTCTTCCGCGTCTTCGCCTTCGCCCTCAGACGAGTCGGATCTCCCTTTGG
GCCGCCTCCCCGCGTCGACTTTAAGACCAATGACTTACAAGGCAGCTGTAGATCTTAGCCACTTTTTAAA
AGAAAAGGGGGGACTGGAAGGGCTAATTCACTCCCAACGAAGACAAGATCTGCTTTTTGCTTGTACTGGG
TCTCTCTGGTTAGACCAGATCTGAGCCTGGGAGCTCTCTGGCTAACTAGGGAACCCACTGCTTAAGCCTC
AATAAAGCTTGCCTTGAGTGCTTCAAGTAGTGTGTGCCCGTCTGTTGTGTGACTCTGGTAACTAGAGATC
CCTCAGACCCTTTTAGTCAGTGTGGAAAATCTCTAGCAGTACGTATAGTAGTTCATGTCATCTTATTATT
CAGTATTTATAACTTGCAAAGAAATGAATATCAGAGAGTGAGAGGAACTTGTTTATTGCAGCTTATAATG
GTTACAAATAAAGCAATAGCATCACAAATTTCACAAATAAAGCATTTTTTTCACTGCATTCTAGTTGTGG
TTTGTCCAAACTCATCAATGTATCTTATCATGTCTGGCTCTAGCTATCCCGCCCCTAACTCCGCCCATCC
CGCCCCTAACTCCGCCCAGTTCCGCCCATTCTCCGCCCCATGGCTGACTAATTTTTTTTATTTATGCAGA
GGCCGAGGCCGCCTCGGCCTCTGAGCTATTCCAGAAGTAGTGAGGAGGCTTTTTTGGAGGCCTAGGGACG
TACCCAATTCGCCCTATAGTGAGTCGTATTACGCGCGCTCACTGGCCGTCGTTTTACAACGTCGTGACTG
GGAAAACCCTGGCGTTACCCAACTTAATCGCCTTGCAGCACATCCCCCTTTCGCCAGCTGGCGTAATAGC
GAAGAGGCCCGCACCGATCGCCCTTCCCAACAGTTGCGCAGCCTGAATGGCGAATGGG
[124 nt withheld, positions 7199-7322]
C
[91 nt withheld, positions 7324-7414]
A
[49 nt withheld, positions 7416-7464]
CCTTTGACGTTGGAGTCCACGTTCTTT
[37 nt withheld, positions 7492-7528]
ACCCTATCTCGGTCTATTCTTTTGATTTATAAGGGATTTTGCCGATTTCGGCCTATTGGTTAAAAAATGA
GCTGATTTAACAAAAATTTAACGCGAATTTTAACAAAATATTAACGCTTACAATTTAGGTGGCACTTTTC
GGGGAAATGTGCGCGGAACCCCTATTTGTTTATTTTTCTAAATACATTCAAATATGTATCCGCTCATGAG
ACAATAACCCTGATAAATGCTTCAATAATATTGAAAAAGGAAGAGTATGAGTATTCAACATTTCCGTGTC
GCCCTTATTCCCTTTTTTGCGGCATTTTGCCTTCCTGTTTTTGCTCACCCAGAAACGCTGGTGAAAGTAA
AAGATGCTGAAGATCAGTTGGGTGCACGAGTGGGTTACATCGAACTGGATCTCAACAGCGGTAAGATCCT
TGAGAGTTTTCGCCCCGAAGAACGTTTTCCAATGATGAGCACTTTTAAAGTTCTGCTATGTGGCGCGGTA
TTATCCCGTATTGACGCCGGGCAAGAGCAACTCGGTCGCCGCATACACTATTCTCAGAATGACTTGGTTG
AGTACTCACCAGTCACAGAAAAGCATCTTACGGATGGCATGACAGTAAGAGAATTATGCAGTGCTGCCAT
AACCATGAGTGATAACACTGCGGCCAACTTACTTCTGACAACGATCGGAGGACCGAAGGAGCTAACCGCT
TTTTTGCACAACATGGGGGATCATGTAACTCGCCTTGATCGTTGGGAACCGGAGCTGAATGAAGCCATAC
CAAACGACGAGCGTGACACCACGATGCCTGTAGCAATGGCAACAACGTTGCGCAAACTATTAACTGGCGA
ACTACTTACTCTAGCTTCCCGGCAACAATTAATAGACTGGATGGAGGCGGATAAAGTTGCAGGACCACTT
CTGCGCTCGGCCCTTCCGGCTGGCTGGTTTATTGCTGATAAATCTGGAGCCGGTGAGCGTGGGTCTCGCG
GTATCATTGCAGCACTGGGGCCAGATGGTAAGCCCTCCCGTATCGTAGTTATCTACACGACGGGGAGTCA
GGCAACTATGGATGAACGAAATAGACAGATCGCTGAGATAGGTGCCTCACTGATTAAGCATTGGTAACTG
TCAGACCAAGTTTACTCATATATACTTTAGATTGATTTAAAACTTCATTTTTAATTTAAAAGGATCTAGG
TGAAGATCCTTTTTGATAATCTCATGACCAAAATCCCTTAACGTGAGTTTTCGTTCCACTGAGCGTCAGA
CCCCGTAGAAAAGATCAAAGGATCTTCTTGAGATCCTTTTTTTCTGCGCGTAATCTGCTGCTTGCAAACA
AAAAAACCACCGCTACCAGCGGTGGTTTGTTTGCCGGATCAAGAGCTACCAACTCTTTTTCCGAAGGTAA
CTGGCTTCAGCAGAGCGCAGATACCAAATACTGTTCTTCTAGTGTAGCCGTAGTTAGGCCACCACTTCAA
GAACTCTGTAGCACCGCCTACATACCTCGCTCTGCTAATCCTGTTACCAGTGGCTGCTGCCAGTGGCGAT
AAGTCGTGTCTTACCGGGTTGGACTCAAGACGATAGTTACCGGATAAGGCGCAGCGGTCGGGCTGAACGG
GGGGTTCGTGCACACAGCCCAGCTTGGAGCGAACGACCTACACCGAACTGAGATACCTACAGCGTGAGCT
ATGAGAAAGCGCCACGCTTCCCGAAGGGAGAAAGGCGGACAGGTATCCGGTAAGCGGCAGGGTCGGAACA
GGAGAGCGCACGAGGGAGCTTCCAGGGGGAAACGCCTGGTATCTTTATAGTCCTGTCGGGTTTCGCCACC
TCTGACTTGAGCGTCGATTTTTGTGATGCTCGTCAGGGGGGCGGAGCCTATGGAAAAACGCCAGCAACGC
GGCCTTTTTACGGTTCCTGGCCTTTTGCTGGCCTTTTGCTCACATGTTCTTTCCTGCGTTATCCCCTGAT
TCTGTGGATAACCGTATTACCGCCTTTGAGTGAGCTGATACCGCTCGCCGCAGCCGAACGACCGAGCGCA
GCGAGTCAGTGAGCGAGGAAGCGGAAGAGCGCCCAATACGCAAACCGCCTCTCCCCGCGCGTTGGCCGAT
TCATTAATGCAGCTGGCACGACAGGTTTCCCGACTGGAAAGCGGGCAGTGAGCGCAACGCAATTAATGTG
AGTTAGCTCACTCATTAGGCACCCCAGGCTTTACACTTTATGCTTCCGGCTCGTATGTTGTGTGGAATTG
TGAGCGGATAACAATTTCACACAGGAAACAGCTATGACCATGATTACGCCAAGCGCGCAATTAACCCTCA
CTAAAGGGAACAAAAGCTGGAGCTGCAAGC
